>Addgene plasmid #193180 | AAV-PB-SRT-tdTomato_BC15 | addgene full sequence | sequence record 379022 | Addgene NGS Result
GCTAATAACAGGCCTGCTGGTAATCGCAGGCCTTTTTATTTGGTGTATTTAGAAAAATAAACAAATAGGG
GTTCCGCGCACATTTCCCCGAAAAGTGCCACCTAAATTGTAAGCGTTAATATTTTGTTAAAATTCGCGTT
AAATTTTTGTTAAATCAGCTCATTTTTTAACCAATAGGCCGAAATCGGCAAAATCCCTTATAAATCAAAA
GAATAGACCGAGATAGGGTTGAGTGGCCGCTACAGGGCGCTCCCATTCGCCATTCAGGCTGCGCAACTGT
TGGGAAGGGCGTTTCGGTGCGGGCCTCTTCGCTATTACGCCAGCTGGCGAAAGGGGGATGTGCTGCAAGG
CGATTAAGTTGGGTAACGCCAGGGTTTTCCCAGTCACGACGTTGTAAAACGACGGCCAGTGAGCGCGACG
TAATACGACTCACTATAGGGCGAATTGTAGGCGGAAGGCCGTCAAGGCCGCATGGCTGCGCGCTCGCTCG
CTCACTGAGGCCGCCCGGGCAAAGCCCGGGCGTCGGGCGACCTTTGGTCGCCCGGCCTCAGTGAGCGAGC
GAGCGCGCAGAGAGGGAGTGGCCAACTCCATCACTAGGGGTTCCTATTGACGTCAGATCGCTAAATAATG
ACGTATGTTCCCATAGTAACGCCAATAGGGACTTTCCATTGACGTCAATGGGTGGAGTATTTACGGTAAA
CTGCCCACTTGGCAGTACATCAAGTGTATCATACGTCAAGGCCGCATTTAACCCTAGAAAGATAATCATA
TTGTGACGTACGTTAAAGATAATCATGTGTAAAATTGACGCATGTGTTTTATCGGTCTGTATATCGAGGT
TTATTTATTAATTTGAATAGATATTAAGTTTTATTATATTTACACTTACATACTAATAATAAATTCAACA
AACAATTTATTTATGTTTATTTATTTATTAAAAAAAACAAAAACTCAAAATTTCTTCTATAAAGTAACAA
AACTTTTATCGAATTCCTGCAGCCCAGCTTGATCTTAGGTCCCTCGACGAATTCTCTAGAGAAGAGCATG
CGTGAGGCTCCGGTGCCCGTCAGTGGGCAGAGCGCACATCGCCCACAGTCCCCGAGAAGTTGGGGGGAGG
GGTCGGCAATTGAACCGGTGCCTAGAGAAGGTGGCGCGGGGTAAACTGGGAAAGTGATGTCGTGTACTGG
CTCCGCCTTTTTCCCGAGGGTGGGGGAGAACCGTATATAAGTGCAGTAGTCGCCGTGAACGTTCTTTTTC
GCAACGGGTTTGCCGCCAGAACACAGGTAAGTGCCGTGTGTGGTTCCCGCGGGCCTGGCCTCTTTACGGG
TTATGGCCCTTGCGTGCCTTGAATTACTTCCACGCCCCTGGCTGCAGTACGTGATTCTTGATCCCGAGCT
TCGGGTTGGAAGTGGGTGGGAGAGTTCGAGGCCTTGCGCTTAAGGAGCCCCTTCGCCTCGTGCTTGAGTT
GAGGCCTGGCTTGGGCGCTGGGGCCGCCGCGTGCGAATCTGGTGGCACCTTCGCGCCTGTCTCGCTGCTT
TCGATAAGTCTCTAGCCATTTAAAATTTTTGATGACCTGCTGCGACGCTTTTTTTCTGGCAAGATAGTCT
TGTAAATGCGGGCCAAGATCTGCACACTGGTATTTCGGTTTTTGGGGCCGCGGGCGGCGACGGGGCCCGT
GCGTCCCAGCGCACATGTTCGGCGAGGCGGGGCCTGCGAGCGCGGCCACCGAGAATCGGACGGGGGTAGT
CTCAAGCTGGCCGGCCTGCTCTGGTGCCTGGCCTCGCGCCGCCGTGTATCGCCCCGCCCTGGGCGGCAAG
GCTGGCCCGGTCGGCACCAGTTGCGTGAGCGGAAAGATGGCCGCTTCCCGGCCCTGCTGCAGGGAGCTCA
AAATGGAGGACGCGGCGCTCGGGAGAGCGGGCGGGTGAGTCACCCACACAAAGGAAAAGGGCCTTTCCGT
CCTCAGCCGTCGCTTCATGTGACTCCACGGAGTACCGGGCGCCGTCCAGGCACCTCGATTAGTTCTCGAG
CTTTTGGAGTACGTCGTCTTTAGGTTGGGGGGAGGGGTTTTATGCGATGGAGTTTCCCCACACTGAGTGG
GTGGAGACTGAAGTTAGGCCAGCTTGGCACTTGATGTAATTCTCCTTGGAATTTGCCCTTTTTGAGTTTG
GATCTTGGTTCATTCTCAAGCCTCAGACAGTGGTTCAAAGTTTTTTTCTTCCATTTCAGGTGTCGTGAAA
ACTACGCCAATGGTGAGCAAGGGCGAGGAGGTCATCAAAGAGTTCATGCGCTTCAAGGTGCGCATGGAGG
GCTCCATGAACGGCCACGAGTTCGAGATCGAGGGCGAGGGCGAGGGCCGCCCCTACGAGGGCACCCAGGC
CGCCAAGCTGAAGGTGACCAAGGGCGGCCCCCTGCCCTTCGCCTGGGACATCCTGTCCCCCCAGTTCATG
TACGGCTCCAAGGCGTACGTGAAGCACCCCGCCGACATCCCCGATTACAAGAAGCTGTCCTTCCCCGAGG
GCTTCAAGTGGGAGCGCGTGATGAACTTCGAGGACGGCGGTCTGGTGACCGTGACCCAGGACTCCTCCCT
GCAGGACGGCACGCTGATCTACAAGGTGAAGATGCGCGGCACCAACTTCCCCCCCGACGGCCCCGTAATG
CAGAAGAAGACCATGGGCTGGGAGGCCTCCACCGAGCGCCTGTACCCCCGCGACGGCGTGCTGAAGGGCG
AGATCCACCAGGCCCTGAAGCTGAAGGACGGCGGCCACTACCTGGTGGAGTTCAAGACCATCTACATGGC
CAAGAAGCCCGTGCAACTGCCCGGCTACTACTACGTGGACACCAAGCTGGACATCACCTCCCACAACGAG
GACTACACCATCGTGGAACAGTACGAGCGCTCCGAGGGCCGCCACCACCTGTTCCTGGGGCATGGCACCG
GCAGCACCGGCAGCGGCAGCTCCGGCACCGCCTCCTCCGAGGACAACAACATGGCCGTCATCAAAGAGTT
CATGCGCTTCAAGGTGCGCATGGAGGGCTCCATGAACGGCCACGAGTTCGAGATCGAGGGCGAGGGCGAG
GGCCGCCCCTACGAGGGCACCCAGACCGCCAAGCTGAAGGTGACCAAGGGCGGCCCCCTGCCCTTCGCCT
GGGACATCCTGTCCCCCCAGTTCATGTACGGCTCCAAGGCGTACGTGAAGCACCCCGCCGACATCCCCGA
TTACAAGAAGCTGTCCTTCCCCGAGGGCTTCAAGTGGGAGCGCGTGATGAACTTCGAGGACGGCGGTCTG
GTGACCGTGACCCAGGACTCCTCCCTGCAGGACGGCACGCTGATCTACAAGGTGAAGATGCGCGGCACCA
ACTTCCCCCCCGACGGCCCCGTAATGCAGAAGAAGACCATGGGCTGGGAGGCCTCCACCGAGCGCCTGTA
CCCCCGCGACGGCGTGCTGAAGGGCGAGATCCACCAGGCCCTGAAGCTGAAGGACGGCGGCCACTACCTG
GTGGAGTTCAAGACCATCTACATGGCCAAGAAGCCCGTGCAACTGCCCGGCTACTACTACGTGGACACCA
AGCTGGACATCACCTCCCACAACGAGGACTACACCATCGTGGAACAGTACGAGCGCTCCGAGGGCCGCCA
CCACCTGTTCCTGTACGGCATGGACGAGCTGTACAAGTAATCGATAACAACTCGAGTACCGGCTTAAGTG
ATAGATCGGAAGAGCGGTTCAGCAGGAATGCCGAGACCGGTTTAAACTCAGTGTCCATAGCGACGCCGGC
GCGATAAGCTATCTATAACAAGAAAATATATATATAATAAGTTATCACGTAAGTAGAACATGAAATAACA
ATATAATTATCGTATGAGTTAAATCTTAAAAGTCACGTAAAAGATAATCATGCGTCATTTTGACTCACGC
GGTCGTTATAGTTCAAAATCAGTGACACTTACCGCATTGACAAGCACGCCTCACGGGAGCTCCAAGCGGC
GACTGAGATGTCCTAAATGCACAGCGACGGATTCGCGCTATTTAGAAAGAGAGAGCAATATTTCAAGAAT
GCATGCGTCAATTTTACGCAGACTATCTTTGTGTGGTTAAGAGCTCAAGCTTCTGAGATGCAGGTACATC
CCACTGATGAGTCCCAAATAGGACGAAACGCGCTTCGGTGCGTCTGGGATTCCACTGCTATCCACGCGGC
CGCACGGCATTACGTTAGACGTCTAGGCCACACCACCCTGAAGGCGCCTGCTCGCCTCTGATCTGTTGAA
GCTAAGCAGGGTCGGTCCTGGTTAGTACTTGGATGGGACTCCGCCTGGTAATAGCCGGTACCGTAGGCTT
GCATGGTCATAGCTGTTTCCTTGCGCTGGGGATGCGGTGGGCTCTATAGAGAGTCGATCGTGTGATCGAA
GGAACCCCTAGTGATGGAGTTGGCCACTCCCTCTCTGCGCGCTCGCTCGCTCACTGAGGCCGGGCGACCA
AAGGTCGCCCGACGCCCGGGCTTTGCCCGGGCGGCCTCAGTGAGCGAGCGAGCGCGCAGCATGTAGAGAC
TGGGCCTCATGGGCCTTCCGCCTATCACTGCCCGCTTTCCAGTCGGGAAACCTGTCGTGCCAGCTGCATT
AACATGGTCATAGCTGTTTCCTTGCGTATTGGGCGCTCTCCGCTTCCTCGCTCACTGACTCGCTGCGCTC
GGTCGTTCGGGTAAAGCCTGGGGTGCCTAAATAAAACGAAAGGCCCAGTCTTCCGACTGAGCCTTTCGTT
TTATTGAGCAAAAGGCCAGCAAAAGGCCAGGAACCGTAAAAAGGCCGCGTTGCTGGCGTTTTTCCATAGG
CTCCGCCCCCCTGACGAGCATCACAAAAATCGACGCTCAAGTCAGAGGTGGCGAAACCCGACAGGACTAT
AAAGATACCAGGCGTTTCCCCCTGGAAGCTCCCTCGTGCGCTCTCCTGTTCCGACCCTGCCGCTTACCGG
ATACCTGTCCGCCTTTCTCCCTTCGGGAAGCGTGGCGCTTTCTCATAGCTCACGCTGTAGGTATCTCAGT
TCGGTGTAGGTCGTTCGCTCCAAGCTGGGCTGTGTGCACGAACCCCCCGTTCAGCCCGACCGCTGCGCCT
TATCCGGTAACTATCGTCTTGAGTCCAACCCGGTAAGACACGACTTATCGCCACTGGCAGCAGCCACTGG
TAACAGGATTAGCAGAGCGAGGTATGTAGGCGGTGCTACAGAGTTCTTGAAGTGGTGGCCTAACTACGGC
TACACTAGAAGAACAGTATTTGGTATCTGCGCTCTGCTGAAGCCAGTTACCTTCGGAAAAAGAGTTGGTA
GCTCTTGATCCGGCAAACAAACCACCGCTGGTAGCGGTGGTTTTTTTGTTTGCAAGCAGCAGATTACGCG
CAGAAAAAAAGGATCTCAAGAAGATCCTTTGATCTTTTCTACGGGGTCTGACGCTCAGTGGAACGAAAAC
TCACGTTAAGGGATTTTGGTCATGAGATTATCAAAAAGGATCTTCACCTAGATCCTTTTAAATTAAAAAT
GAAGTTTTAAATCAATCTAAAGTATATATGAGTAAACTTGGTCTGACAGTTACCAATGCTTAATCAGTGA
GGCACCTATCTCAGCGATCTGTCTATTTCGTTCATCCATAGTTGCCTGACTCCCCGTCGTGTAGATAACT
ACGATACGGGAGGGCTTACCATCTGGCCCCAGTGCTGCAATGATACCGCGAGAACCACGCTCACCGGCTC
CAGATTTATCAGCAATAAACCAGCCAGCCGGAAGGGCCGAGCGCAGAAGTGGTCCTGCAACTTTATCCGC
CTCCATCCAGTCTATTAATTGTTGCCGGGAAGCTAGAGTAAGTAGTTCGCCAGTTAATAGTTTGCGCAAC
GTTGTTGCCATTGCTACAGGCATCGTGGTGTCACGCTCGTCGTTTGGTATGGCTTCATTCAGCTCCGGTT
CCCAACGATCAAGGCGAGTTACATGATCCCCCATGTTGTGCAAAAAAGCGGTTAGCTCCTTCGGTCCTCC
GATCGTTGTCAGAAGTAAGTTGGCCGCAGTGTTATCACTCATGGTTATGGCAGCACTGCATAATTCTCTT
ACTGTCATGCCATCCGTAAGATGCTTTTCTGTGACTGGTGAGTACTCAACCAAGTCATTCTGAGAATAGT
GTATGCGGCGACCGAGTTGCTCTTGCCCGGCGTCAATACGGGATAATACCGCGCCACATAGCAGAACTTT
AAAAGTGCTCATCATTGGAAAACGTTCTTCGGGGCGAAAACTCTCAAGGATCTTACCGCTGTTGAGATCC
AGTTCGATGTAACCCACTCGTGCACCCAACTGATCTTCAGCATCTTTTACTTTCACCAGCGTTTCTGGGT
GAGCAAAAACAGGAAGGCAAAATGCCGCAAAAAAGGGAATAAGGGCGACACGGAAATGTTGAATACTCAT
ACTCTTCCTTTTTCAATATTATTGAAGCATTTATCAGGGTTATTGTCTCATGAGCGGATACATATTTGAA
Features (pLannotate 1.2.2; 21 found; start..end, strand, type, name):
     44..78      -  promoter       AmpR promoter (fragment): bla
    104..235     -  rep_origin     M13 ori (fragment): M13 bacteriophage origin of replication; arrow indicates direction of (+) strand synthesis
    256..412     -  CDS            lacZα (fragment): LacZα fragment of β-galactosidase; lacZ fragment
    421..439     +  promoter       T7 promoter: promoter for bacteriophage T7 RNA polymerase
    475..605     -  repeat_region  AAV2 ITR (fragment): inverted terminal repeat of adeno-associated virus serotype 2 inverted
    624..733     +  enhancer       CMV enhancer (fragment): human cytomegalovirus immediate early enhancer
    987..1005    -  misc_feature   MCS (fragment): pBluescript multiple cloning site
   1075..1286    +  promoter       EF-1α core promoter: core promoter for human elongation factor EF-1α
   1287..1400    +  intron         EF-1α intron A (fragment): intron upstream of the start codon of human EF-1α
   2026..2229    +  intron         EF-1α intron A: truncated intron upstream of the start codon of human EF-1α
   2250..3679    +  CDS            tdTomato (fragment): tandem dimeric (pseudo-monomeric) derivative of DsRed (Shaner et al., 2004) mammalian codon-optimized
   4127..4179    +  ncRNA          Hammerhead 1: Accession: RF00163 - Hammerhead ribozyme (type I)
   4220..4338    +  ncRNA          5S rRNA: Accession: RF00001 - 5S ribosomal RNA
   4365..4387    +  polyA_signal   bGH poly(A) signal (fragment): bovine growth hormone polyadenylation signal
   4410..4540    +  repeat_region  AAV2 ITR (fragment): inverted terminal repeat of adeno-associated virus serotype 2 inverted
   4575..4622    -  CDS            lacI (fragment): lac repressor; lacI; The lac repressor binds to the lac operator to inhibit transcription in E. coli. This inhibition can be relieved by adding lactose or isopropyl-β-D-thiogalactopyranoside (IPTG).
   4659..4699    -  rep_origin     RSF ori (fragment): Plasmids containing the RSF 1030 origin of replication can be propagated in E. coli cells that contain additional plasmids with compatible origins.
   4721..4764    +  terminator     rrnB T1 terminator: Escherichia coli rrnB; transcription terminator T1 from the E. coli rrnB gene
   4821..5409    -  rep_origin     ori: high-copy-number ColE1/pMB1/pBR322/pUC origin of replication
   5580..6440    -  CDS            AmpR: β-lactamase; bla; confers resistance to ampicillin, carbenicillin, and related antibiotics
   6441..6504    -  promoter       AmpR promoter: bla
