[The description below was written by a language model from this plasmid's Addgene catalogue record and pLannotate feature annotations shown in this document.]
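Description:
AAV-PB-SRT-tdTomato_BC15 is a 6.5 kb AAV transfer plasmid carrying a barcoded piggyBac self-reporting transposon (SRT) marked with tdTomato. It is maintained in E. coli through a high-copy ColE1/pUC-type origin and an ampicillin resistance gene (β-lactamase with its own promoter). The backbone also shows short remnants of M13 ori, lacZα, a T7 promoter and other cloning-vector sequences that appear to have no role in the payload. The use of a recombination-deficient growth strain is consistent with the presence of two AAV2 inverted terminal repeats, which flank the payload and allow it to be packaged into recombinant AAV particles for delivery to mammalian cells.

Between the ITRs, the annotated elements include a human EF-1α core promoter with portions of EF-1α intron A driving a mammalian codon-optimized tdTomato coding sequence, followed downstream by a hammerhead ribozyme motif and a small fragment of the bGH polyadenylation signal. The piggyBac terminal repeats that define the transposon are not called in the automated feature table, although the catalogue entry describes the insert as a piggyBac SRT. Short hits to a CMV enhancer fragment and 5S rRNA are probably partial or incidental matches. In the self-reporting design, the transposon generally lacks its own functional polyadenylation signal, so that after genomic insertion, transcripts from the internal promoter read through the transposon end into flanking genomic DNA, letting insertion sites be recovered from RNA. A ribozyme placed outside the transposon would serve to destabilize transcripts from unintegrated copies, though the record does not state this.

This version carries a four-nucleotide barcode that distinguishes it from sibling constructs in the same series. It is intended for calling cards experiments, in which transcription factor binding is recorded by transposon insertion and read out alongside gene expression, with the barcodes allowing samples or replicates to be told apart.
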