Addgene plasmid #193180: AAV-PB-SRT-tdTomato_BC15
Purpose: Barcoded piggyBac self-reporting transposon with tdTomato marker in AAV backbone
Depositing lab: Rob Mitra. Depositing organization: Washington University in Saint Louis. Publication: Measuring transcription factor binding and gene expression using barcoded self-reporting transposon calling cards and transcriptomes. Lalli M, Yen A, Thopte U, Dong F, Moudgil A, Chen X, Milbrandt J, Dougherty JD, Mitra RD. NAR Genom Bioinform. 2022 Aug 31;4(3):lqac061. doi: 10.1093/nargab/lqac061. eCollection 2022 Sep. PubMed 36062164.
Backbone
  Vector backbone: AAV-PB-SRT-tdTomato
  Vector type: AAV
Growth in bacteria
  Bacterial resistance: Ampicillin, 100 μg/mL
  Growth temperature: 37°C
  Growth strain: NEB Stable
  Copy number: High Copy
Gene/Insert
  Gene/Insert name: Barcoded piggyBac tdTomato SRT
  Species: H. sapiens (human)
  Mutation: Barcode: GTGT
  Cloning method: Gibson Cloning
Terms and licenses: Academic/Nonprofit Terms; Industry Terms: Not Available to Industry
How to cite: AAV-PB-SRT-tdTomato_BC15 was a gift from Rob Mitra (Addgene plasmid # 193180 ; http://n2t.net/addgene:193180 ; RRID:Addgene_193180)
